>Addgene plasmid #221813 | pCSC-NLS-RFP | addgene full sequence | sequence record 437845 | Addgene NGS Result
GACGGATCGGGAGATCTCCCGATCCCCTATGGTGCACTCTCAGTACAATCTGCTCTGATGCCGCATAGTT
AAGCCAGTATCTGCTCCCTGCTTGTGTGTTGGAGGTCGCTGAGTAGTGCGCGAGCAAAATTTAAGCTACA
ACAAGGCAAGGCTTGACCGACAATTGCATGAAGAATCTGCTTAGGGTTAGGCGTTTTGCGCTGCTTCGCG
ATGTACGGGCCAGATATACGCGTTGACATTGATTATTGACTAGTTATTAATAGTAATCAATTACGGGGTC
ATTAGTTCATAGCCCATATATGGAGTTCCGCGTTACATAACTTACGGTAAATGGCCCGCCTGGCTGACCG
CCCAACGACCCCCGCCCATTGACGTCAATAATGACGTATGTTCCCATAGTAACGCCAATAGGGACTTTCC
ATTGACGTCAATGGGTGGAGTATTTACGGTAAACTGCCCACTTGGCAGTACATCAAGTGTATCATATGCC
AAGTACGCCCCCTATTGACGTCAATGACGGTAAATGGCCCGCCTGGCATTATGCCCAGTACATGACCTTA
TGGGACTTTCCTACTTGGCAGTACATCTACGTATTAGTCATCGCTATTACCATGGTGATGCGGTTTTGGC
AGTACATCAATGGGCGTGGATAGCGGTTTGACTCACGGGGATTTCCAAGTCTCCACCCCATTGACGTCAA
TGGGAGTTTGTTTTGGCACCAAAATCAACGGGACTTTCCAAAATGTCGTAACAACTCCGCCCCATTGACG
CAAATGGGCGGTAGGCGTGTACGGTGGGAGGTCTATATAAGCAGCGCGTTTTGCCTGTACTGGGTCTCTC
TGGTTAGACCAGATCTGAGCCTGGGAGCTCTCTGGCTAACTAGGGAACCCACTGCTTAAGCCTCAATAAA
GCTTGCCTTGAGTGCTTCAAGTAGTGTGTGCCCGTCTGTTGTGTGACTCTGGTAACTAGAGATCCCTCAG
ACCCTTTTAGTCAGTGTGGAAAATCTCTAGCAGTGGCGCCCGAACAGGGACTTGAAAGCGAAAGGGAAAC
CAGAGGAGCTCTCTCGACGCAGGACTCGGCTTGCTGAAGCGCGCACGGCAAGAGGCGAGGGGCGGCGACT
GGTGAGTACGCCAAAAATTTTGACTAGCGGAGGCTAGAAGGAGAGAGATGGGTGCGAGAGCGTCAGTATT
AAGCGGGGGAGAATTAGATCGCGATGGGAAAAAATTCGGTTAAGGCCAGGGGGAAAGAAAAAATATAAAT
TAAAACATATAGTATGGGCAAGCAGGGAGCTAGAACGATTCGCAGTTAATCCTGGCCTGTTAGAAACATC
AGAAGGCTGTAGACAAATACTGGGACAGCTACAACCATCCCTTCAGACAGGATCAGAAGAACTTAGATCA
TTATATAATACAGTAGCAACCCTCTATTGTGTGCATCAAAGGATAGAGATAAAAGACACCAAGGAAGCTT
TAGACAAGATAGAGGAAGAGCAAAACAAAAGTAAGACCACCGCACAGCAAGCGGCCGCTGATCTTCAGAC
CTGGAGGAGGAGATATGAGGGACAATTGGAGAAGTGAATTATATAAATATAAAGTAGTAAAAATTGAACC
ATTAGGAGTAGCACCCACCAAGGCAAAGAGAAGAGTGGTGCAGAGAGAAAAAAGAGCAGTGGGAATAGGA
GCTTTGTTCCTTGGGTTCTTGGGAGCAGCAGGAAGCACTATGGGCGCAGCGTCAATGACGCTGACGGTAC
AGGCCAGACAATTATTGTCTGGTATAGTGCAGCAGCAGAACAATTTGCTGAGGGCTATTGAGGCGCAACA
GCATCTGTTGCAACTCACAGTCTGGGGCATCAAGCAGCTCCAGGCAAGAATCCTGGCTGTGGAAAGATAC
CTAAAGGATCAACAGCTCCTGGGGATTTGGGGTTGCTCTGGAAAACTCATTTGCACCACTGCTGTGCCTT
GGAATGCTAGTTGGAGTAATAAATCTCTGGAACAGATTTGGAATCACACGACCTGGATGGAGTGGGACAG
AGAAATTAACAATTACACAAGCTTAATACACTCCTTAATTGAAGAATCGCAAAACCAGCAAGAAAAGAAT
GAACAAGAATTATTGGAATTAGATAAATGGGCAAGTTTGTGGAATTGGTTTAACATAACAAATTGGCTGT
GGTATATAAAATTATTCATAATGATAGTAGGAGGCTTGGTAGGTTTAAGAATAGTTTTTGCTGTACTTTC
TATAGTGAATAGAGTTAGGCAGGGATATTCACCATTATCGTTTCAGACCCACCTCCCAACCCCGAGGGGA
CCCGACAGGCCCGAAGGAATAGAAGAAGAAGGTGGAGAGAGAGACAGAGACAGATCCATTCGATTAGTGA
ACGGATCAACTTTTAAAAGAAAAGGGGGGATTGGGGGGTACAGTGCAGGGGAAAGAATAGTAGACATAAT
AGCAACAGACATACAAACTAAAGAATTACAAAAACAAATTACAAAATTCAAAATTTTATCGATAAGCTTG
GGAGTTCCGCGTTACATAACTTACGGTAAATGGCCCGCCTGGCTGACCGCCCAACGACCCCCGCCCATTG
ACGTCAATAATGACGTATGTTCCCATAGTAACGCCAATAGGGACTTTCCATTGACGTCAATGGGTGGAGT
ATTTACGGTAAACTGCCCACTTGGCAGTACATCAAGTGTATCATATGCCAAGTACGCCCCCTATTGACGT
CAATGACGGTAAATGGCCCGCCTGGCATTATGCCCAGTACATGACCTTATGGGACTTTCCTACTTGGCAG
TACATCTACGTATTAGTCATCGCTATTACCATGGTGATGCGGTTTTGGCAGTACATCAATGGGCGTGGAT
AGCGGTTTGACTCACGGGGATTTCCAAGTCTCCACCCCATTGACGTCAATGGGAGTTTGTTTTGGCACCA
AAATCAACGGGACTTTCCAAAATGTCGTAACAACTCCGCCCCATTGACGCAAATGGGCGGTAGGCGTGTA
CGGTGGGAGGTCTATATAAGCAGAGCTCGTTTAGTGAACCGTCAGATCGCCTGGAGACGCCATCCACGCT
GTTTTGACCTCCATAGAAGACACCGACTCTAGAGGATCCGCCACCATGCCAAAAAAGAAAAGAAAAGTTG
TGAGCAAGGGCGAGGAGGATAACATGGCCATCATCAAGGAGTTCATGCGCTTCAAGGTGCACATGGAGGG
CTCCGTGAACGGCCACGAGTTCGAGATCGAGGGCGAGGGCGAGGGCCGCCCCTACGAGGGCACCCAGACC
GCCAAGCTGAAGGTGACCAAGGGTGGCCCCCTGCCCTTCGCCTGGGACATCCTGTCCCCTCAGTTCATGT
ACGGCTCCAAGGCCTACGTGAAGCACCCCGCCGACATCCCCGACTACTTGAAGCTGTCCTTCCCCGAGGG
CTTCAAGTGGGAGCGCGTGATGAACTTCGAGGACGGCGGCGTGGTGACCGTGACCCAGGACTCCTCCCTG
CAGGACGGCGAGTTCATCTACAAGGTGAAGCTGCGCGGCACCAACTTCCCCTCCGACGGCCCCGTAATGC
AGAAGAAGACCATGGGCTGGGAGGCCTCCTCCGAGCGGATGTACCCCGAGGACGGCGCCCTGAAGGGCGA
GATCAAGCAGAGGCTGAAGCTGAAGGACGGCGGCCACTACGACGCTGAGGTCAAGACCACCTACAAGGCC
AAGAAGCCCGTGCAGCTGCCCGGCGCCTACAACGTCAACATCAAGTTGGACATCACCTCCCACAACGAGG
ACTACACCATCGTGGAACAGTACGAACGCGCCGAGGGCCGCCACTCCACCGGCGGCATGGACGAGCTGTA
CAAGTAGCTCGAGGGATCAAGCTTATCGAAACCTGGAAAAACATGGAGCAATCACAAGTAGCAATACAGC
AGCTACCAATGCTGATTGTGCCTGGCTAGAAGCACAAGAGGAGGAGGAGGTGGGTTTTCCAGTCACACCT
CAGACAATCAACCTCTGGATTACAAAATTTGTGAAAGATTGACTGGTATTCTTAACTATGTTGCTCCTTT
TACGCTATGTGGATACGCTGCTTTAATGCCTTTGTATCATGCTATTGCTTCCCGTATGGCTTTCATTTTC
TCCTCCTTGTATAAATCCTGGTTGCTGTCTCTTTATGAGGAGTTGTGGCCCGTTGTCAGGCAACGTGGCG
TGGTGTGCACTGTGTTTGCTGACGCAACCCCCACTGGTTGGGGCATTGCCACCACCTGTCAGCTCCTTTC
CGGGACTTTCGCTTTCCCCCTCCCTATTGCCACGGCGGAACTCATCGCCGCCTGCCTTGCCCGCTGCTGG
ACAGGGGCTCGGCTGTTGGGCACTGACAATTCCGTGGTGTTGTCGGGGAAGCTGACGTCCTTTCCATGGC
TGCTCGCCTGTGTTGCCACCTGGATTCTGCGCGGGACGTCCTTCTGCTACGTCCCTTCGGCCCTCAATCC
AGCGGACCTTCCTTCCCGCGGCCTGCTGCCGGCTCTGCGGCCTCTTCCGCGTCTTCGCCTTCGCCCTCAG
ACGAGTCGGATCTCCCTTTGGGCCGCCTCCCCGCCTGGAATTCGAGCTCGGTACCTTTAAGACCAATGAC
TTACAAGGCAGCTGTAGATCTTAGCCACTTTTTAAAAGAAAAGGGGGGACTGGAAGGGCTAATTCACTCC
CAACGAAGACAAGATATCCTTGATCTGTGGATCTACCACACACAAGGCTACTTCCCTGATTGGCAGAACT
ACACACCAGGGCCAGGGATCAGATATCCACTGACCTTTGGATGGTGCTACAAGCTAGTACCAGTTGAGCA
AGAGAAGGTAGAAGAAGCCAATGAAGGAGAGAACACCCGCTTGTTACACCCTGTGAGCCTGCATGGGATG
GATGACCCGGAGAGAGAAGTATTAGAGTGGAGGTTTGACAGCCGCCTAGCATTTCATCACATGGCCCGAG
AGCTGCATCCGGACTGTACTGGGTCTCTCTGGTTAGACCAGATCTGAGCCTGGGAGCTCTCTGGCTAACT
AGGGAACCCACTGCTTAAGCCTCAATAAAGCTTGCCTTGAGTGCTTCAAGTAGTGTGTGCCCGTCTGTTG
TGTGACTCTGGTAACTAGAGATCCCTCAGACCCTTTTAGTCAGTGTGGAAAATCTCTAGCAGGGCCGCTT
TAAACCCGCTGATCAGCCTCGACTGTGCCTTCTAGTTGCCAGCCATCTGTTGTTTGCCCCTCCCCCGTGC
CTTCCTTGACCCTGGAAGGTGCCACTCCCACTGTCCTTTCCTAATAAAATGAGGAAATTGCATCGCATTG
TCTGAGTAGGTGTCATTCTATTCTGGGGGGTGGGGTGGGGCAGGACAGCAAGGGGGAGGATTGGGAAGAC
AATAGCAGGCATGCTGGGGATGCGGTGGGCTCTATGGCTTCTGAGGCGGAAAGAACCAGCTGGGGCTCTA
GGGGGTATCCCC
[124 nt withheld, positions 5473-5596]
C
[91 nt withheld, positions 5598-5688]
A
[49 nt withheld, positions 5690-5738]
CCTTTGACGTTGGAGTCCACGTTCTTT
[37 nt withheld, positions 5766-5802]
ACCCTATCTCGGTCTATTCTTTTGATTTATAAGGGATTTTGCCGATTTCGGCCTATTGGTTAAAAAATGA
GCTGATTTAACAAAAATTTAACGCGAATTAATTCTGTGGAATGTGTGTCAGTTAGGGTGTGGAAAGTCCC
CAGGCTCCCCAGCAGGCAGAAGTATGCAAAGCATGCATCTCAATTAGTCAGCAACCAGGTGTGGAAAGTC
CCCAGGCTCCCCAGCAGGCAGAAGTATGCAAAGCATGCATCTCAATTAGTCAGCAACCATAGTCCCGCCC
CTAACTCCGCCCATCCCGCCCCTAACTCCGCCCAGTTCCGCCCATTCTCCGCCCCATGGCTGACTAATTT
TTTTTATTTATGCAGAGGCCGAGGCCGCCTCTGCCTCTGAGCTATTCCAGAAGTAGTGAGGAGGCTTTTT
TGGAGGCCTAGGCTTTTGCAAAAAGCTCCCGGGAGCTTGTATATCCATTTTCGGATCTGATCAGCACGTG
TTGACAATTAATCATCGGCATAGTATATCGGCATAGTATAATACGACAAGGTGAGGAACTAAACCATGGC
CAAGTTGACCAGTGCCGTTCCGGTGCTCACCGCGCGCGACGTCGCCGGAGCGGTCGAGTTCTGGACCGAC
CGGCTCGGGTTCTCCCGGGACTTCGTGGAGGACGACTTCGCCGGTGTGGTCCGGGACGACGTGACCCTGT
TCATCAGCGCGGTCCAGGACCAGGTGGTGCCGGACAACACCCTGGCCTGGGTGTGGGTGCGCGGCCTGGA
CGAGCTGTACGCCGAGTGGTCGGAGGTCGTGTCCACGAACTTCCGGGACGCCTCCGGGCCGGCCATGACC
GAGATCGGCGAGCAGCCGTGGGGGCGGGAGTTCGCCCTGCGCGACCCGGCCGGCAACTGCGTGCACTTCG
TGGCCGAGGAGCAGGACTGACACGTGCTACGAGATTTCGATTCCACCGCCGCCTTCTATGAAAGGTTGGG
CTTCGGAATCGTTTTCCGGGACGCCGGCTGGATGATCCTCCAGCGCGGGGATCTCATGCTGGAGTTCTTC
GCCCACCCCAACTTGTTTATTGCAGCTTATAATGGTTACAAATAAAGCAATAGCATCACAAATTTCACAA
ATAAAGCATTTTTTTCACTGCATTCTAGTTGTGGTTTGTCCAAACTCATCAATGTATCTTATCATGTCTG
TATACCGTCGACCTCTAGCTAGAGCTTGGCGTAATCATGGTCATAGCTGTTTCCTGTGTGAAATTGTTAT
CCGCTCACAATTCCACACAACATACGAGCCGGAAGCATAAAGTGTAAAGCCTGGGGTGCCTAATGAGTGA
GCTAACTCACATTAATTGCGTTGCGCTCACTGCCCGCTTTCCAGTCGGGAAACCTGTCGTGCCAGCTGCA
TTAATGAATCGGCCAACGCGCGGGGAGAGGCGGTTTGCGTATTGGGCGCTCTTCCGCTTCCTCGCTCACT
GACTCGCTGCGCTCGGTCGTTCGGCTGCGGCGAGCGGTATCAGCTCACTCAAAGGCGGTAATACGGTTAT
CCACAGAATCAGGGGATAACGCAGGAAAGAACATGTGAGCAAAAGGCCAGCAAAAGGCCAGGAACCGTAA
AAAGGCCGCGTTGCTGGCGTTTTTCCATAGGCTCCGCCCCCCTGACGAGCATCACAAAAATCGACGCTCA
AGTCAGAGGTGGCGAAACCCGACAGGACTATAAAGATACCAGGCGTTTCCCCCTGGAAGCTCCCTCGTGC
GCTCTCCTGTTCCGACCCTGCCGCTTACCGGATACCTGTCCGCCTTTCTCCCTTCGGGAAGCGTGGCGCT
TTCTCATAGCTCACGCTGTAGGTATCTCAGTTCGGTGTAGGTCGTTCGCTCCAAGCTGGGCTGTGTGCAC
GAACCCCCCGTTCAGCCCGACCGCTGCGCCTTATCCGGTAACTATCGTCTTGAGTCCAACCCGGTAAGAC
ACGACTTATCGCCACTGGCAGCAGCCACTGGTAACAGGATTAGCAGAGCGAGGTATGTAGGCGGTGCTAC
AGAGTTCTTGAAGTGGTGGCCTAACTACGGCTACACTAGAAGAACAGTATTTGGTATCTGCGCTCTGCTG
AAGCCAGTTACCTTCGGAAAAAGAGTTGGTAGCTCTTGATCCGGCAAACAAACCACCGCTGGTAGCGGTG
GTTTTTTTGTTTGCAAGCAGCAGATTACGCGCAGAAAAAAAGGATCTCAAGAAGATCCTTTGATCTTTTC
TACGGGGTCTGACGCTCAGTGGAACGAAAACTCACGTTAAGGGATTTTGGTCATGAGATTATCAAAAAGG
ATCTTCACCTAGATCCTTTTAAATTAAAAATGAAGTTTTAAATCAATCTAAAGTATATATGAGTAAACTT
GGTCTGACAGTTACCAATGCTTAATCAGTGAGGCACCTATCTCAGCGATCTGTCTATTTCGTTCATCCAT
AGTTGCCTGACTCCCCGTCGTGTAGATAACTACGATACGGGAGGGCTTACCATCTGGCCCCAGTGCTGCA
ATGATACCGCGAGACCCACGCTCACCGGCTCCAGATTTATCAGCAATAAACCAGCCAGCCGGAAGGGCCG
AGCGCAGAAGTGGTCCTGCAACTTTATCCGCCTCCATCCAGTCTATTAATTGTTGCCGGGAAGCTAGAGT
AAGTAGTTCGCCAGTTAATAGTTTGCGCAACGTTGTTGCCATTGCTACAGGCATCGTGGTGTCACGCTCG
TCGTTTGGTATGGCTTCATTCAGCTCCGGTTCCCAACGATCAAGGCGAGTTACATGATCCCCCATGTTGT
GCAAAAAAGCGGTTAGCTCCTTCGGTCCTCCGATCGTTGTCAGAAGTAAGTTGGCCGCAGTGTTATCACT
CATGGTTATGGCAGCACTGCATAATTCTCTTACTGTCATGCCATCCGTAAGATGCTTTTCTGTGACTGGT
GAGTACTCAACCAAGTCATTCTGAGAATAGTGTATGCGGCGACCGAGTTGCTCTTGCCCGGCGTCAATAC
GGGATAATACCGCGCCACATAGCAGAACTTTAAAAGTGCTCATCATTGGAAAACGTTCTTCGGGGCGAAA
ACTCTCAAGGATCTTACCGCTGTTGAGATCCAGTTCGATGTAACCCACTCGTGCACCCAACTGATCTTCA
GCATCTTTTACTTTCACCAGCGTTTCTGGGTGAGCAAAAACAGGAAGGCAAAATGCCGCAAAAAAGGGAA
TAAGGGCGACACGGAAATGTTGAATACTCATACTCTTCCTTTTTCAATATTATTGAAGCATTTATCAGGG
TTATTGTCTCATGAGCGGATACATATTTGAATGTATTTAGAAAAATAAACAAATAGGGGTTCCGCGCACA
TTTCCCCGAAAAGTGCCACCTGACGTC
Features (pLannotate 1.2.2; 32 found; start..end, strand, type, name):
     28..80      -  misc_feature   bom (fragment): basis of mobility region from pBR322
    235..614     +  enhancer       CMV enhancer: human cytomegalovirus immediate early enhancer
    615..814     +  promoter       CMV promoter: human cytomegalovirus (CMV) immediate early promoter
    832..1012    +  LTR            5' LTR (truncated): truncated 5' long terminal repeat (LTR) from HIV-1
   1059..1184    +  misc_feature   HIV-1 Ψ: packaging signal of human immunodeficiency virus type 1
   1168..1531    +  CDS            HIV-1 gag (fragment): gag protein from human immunodeficiency virus 1; gag
   1677..1910    +  misc_feature   RRE: The Rev response element (RRE) of HIV-1 allows for Rev-dependent mRNA export from the nucleus to the cytoplasm.
   2287..2387    +  CDS            Rev (fragment): human immunodeficiency virus 1 (HIV-1) Rev protein; rev; enhances nuclear export of unspliced and incompletely spliced viral mRNAs
   2391..2507    +  misc_feature   cPPT/CTS: central polypurine tract and central termination sequence of HIV-1
   2530..2833    +  enhancer       CMV enhancer: human cytomegalovirus immediate early enhancer
   2834..3037    +  promoter       CMV promoter: human cytomegalovirus (CMV) immediate early promoter
   3150..3857    +  CDS            mCherry: monomeric derivative of DsRed fluorescent protein (Shaner et al., 2004) mammalian codon-optimized
   3877..3993    +  CDS            nef (fragment): NEF_HV1Z2 - Experimental evidence at protein level: Swiss-Prot protein existence level 1. Extracellular Nef protein targets CD4(+) T-lymphocytes for apoptosis by interacting with CXCR4 surface receptors. From Human immunodeficiency virus type 1 group M subtype D (isolate Z2/CDC-Z34) (HIV-1).
   3996..4584    +  misc_feature   WPRE: woodchuck hepatitis virus posttranscriptional regulatory element
   4601..4669    +  CDS            nef (fragment): NEF_HV1Z2 - Experimental evidence at protein level: Swiss-Prot protein existence level 1. Extracellular Nef protein targets CD4(+) T-lymphocytes for apoptosis by interacting with CXCR4 surface receptors. From Human immunodeficiency virus type 1 group M subtype D (isolate Z2/CDC-Z34) (HIV-1).
   4671..4983    +  LTR            5' LTR (fragment): 5' long terminal repeat (LTR) from HIV-1
   4991..5171    +  LTR            5' LTR (truncated): truncated 5' long terminal repeat (LTR) from HIV-1
   5203..5427    +  polyA_signal   bGH poly(A) signal: bovine growth hormone polyadenylation signal
   5431..5452    +  promoter       SV40 promoter (fragment): SV40 enhancer and early promoter
   5473..5901    +  rep_origin     f1 ori (sequence partly withheld): f1 bacteriophage origin of replication; arrow indicates direction of (+) strand synthesis
   5915..6244    +  promoter       SV40 promoter: SV40 enhancer and early promoter
   6292..6339    +  promoter       EM7 promoter: synthetic bacterial promoter&nbsp
   6358..6732    +  CDS            BleoR: antibiotic-binding protein; Sh ble from Streptoalloteichus hindustanus; confers resistance to bleomycin, phleomycin, and Zeocin™
   6742..6867    +  CDS            ble (fragment): BLE_KLEPN - Experimental evidence at protein level: Swiss-Prot protein existence level 1. Binding protein with a strong affinity to the bleomycin family of antibiotics. Binds to CL990; an antimitotic-antibiotic compound. From Klebsiella pneumoniae.
   6862..6983    +  polyA_signal   SV40 poly(A) signal: SV40 polyadenylation signal
   7056..7072    -  protein_bind   lac operator: The lac repressor binds to the lac operator to inhibit transcription in E. coli. This inhibition can be relieved by adding lactose or isopropyl-β-D-thiogalactopyranoside (IPTG). lac repressor encoded by lacI
   7080..7110    -  promoter       lac promoter: promoter for the E. coli lac operon
   7125..7146    -  protein_bind   CAP binding site: CAP binding activates transcription in the presence of cAMP. E. coli catabolite activator protein
   7159..7251    -  CDS            lacI (fragment): lac repressor; lacI; The lac repressor binds to the lac operator to inhibit transcription in E. coli. This inhibition can be relieved by adding lactose or isopropyl-β-D-thiogalactopyranoside (IPTG).
   7434..8022    -  rep_origin     ori: high-copy-number ColE1/pMB1/pBR322/pUC origin of replication
   8193..9053    -  CDS            AmpR: β-lactamase; bla; confers resistance to ampicillin, carbenicillin, and related antibiotics
   9054..9158    -  promoter       AmpR promoter: bla
