[The description below was written by a language model from this plasmid's Addgene catalogue record and pLannotate feature annotations shown in this document.]
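Description:
pCSC-NLS-RFP is a lentiviral transfer plasmid of about 9.2 kb for mammalian expression of a nuclear-targeted red fluorescent protein. It is maintained in E. coli as a high-copy plasmid through a ColE1/pUC-type origin and selected with ampicillin via the AmpR (β-lactamase) cassette. An f1 origin is also present. Outside the viral region, the backbone carries an SV40 promoter/EM7 promoter–BleoR cassette with an SV40 poly(A) signal, which could confer Zeocin/bleomycin resistance, although the catalogue entry lists only ampicillin for selection.

The viral genome is transcribed from a CMV enhancer/promoter fused to a truncated HIV-1 5' LTR, an arrangement that typically makes genomic RNA production independent of Tat. Downstream lie the Ψ packaging signal with a gag fragment, the Rev response element for Rev-dependent nuclear export, and the cPPT/CTS, which aids nuclear import of the reverse-transcribed genome. An internal CMV enhancer/promoter drives the 732 bp insert, cloned between BamHI and XhoI, which encodes mCherry with an N-terminal nuclear localization sequence. The feature table annotates only the mCherry coding region, so the NLS is known from the catalogue fields. A WPRE follows to enhance transcript stability and expression. Next come LTR-derived sequences forming the 3' LTR and a bGH poly(A) signal. The annotation does not explicitly say whether the 3' LTR is self-inactivating.

Packaged with helper plasmids, the vector delivers a nuclear RFP reporter into target cells. The associated publication concerns nucleocytoplasmic transport in induced motor neurons modelling DYT1 dystonia, which suggests use as a reporter of nuclear protein import or as a nuclear marker.
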