Addgene plasmid #221813: pCSC-NLS-RFP
Purpose: Lentiviral vector expressing red fluorescent protein (RFP) fused with nuclear localization sequence (NLS)
Depositing lab: Baojin Ding. Depositing organization: Louisiana State University Health Sciences Center, Shreveport. Publication: RANBP17 Overexpression Restores Nucleocytoplasmic Transport and Ameliorates Neurodevelopment in Induced DYT1 Dystonia Motor Neurons. Akter M, Cui H, Hosain MA, Liu J, Duan Y, Ding B. J Neurosci. 2024 Apr 10;44(15):e1728232024. doi: 10.1523/JNEUROSCI.1728-23.2024. PubMed 38438257.
Backbone
  Vector backbone: Lentiviral vector
  Backbone size w/o insert (bp): 8456
  Total vector size (bp): 9188
  Vector type: Mammalian Expression, Lentiviral
Growth in bacteria
  Bacterial resistance: Ampicillin, 100 μg/mL
  Growth temperature: 37°C
  Growth strain: NEB Stable
  Copy number: High Copy
Gene/Insert
  Gene/Insert name: NLS-mCherry
  Insert size (bp): 732
  Promoter: CMV
  Tag / fusion protein: NLS (N terminal on insert)
  Cloning method: Restriction Enzyme; 5′ cloning site BamHI (not destroyed); 3′ cloning site XhoI (not destroyed)
  Sequencing primers: 5′ agctcgtttagtgaaccgtcagatc; 3′ ctatgttgctccttttacgctatg
Terms and licenses: Academic/Nonprofit Terms; Industry Terms: Not Available to Industry
How to cite: pCSC-NLS-RFP was a gift from Baojin Ding (Addgene plasmid # 221813 ; http://n2t.net/addgene:221813 ; RRID:Addgene_221813)
